>Addgene plasmid #214455 | p663-UBC-PM-TurboID-V5_IDG-K | addgene full sequence | sequence record 423213 | Addgene NGS Result
AGGTGGCACTTTTCGGGGAAATGTGCGCGGAACCCCTATTTGTTTATTTTTCTAAATACATTCAAATATG
TATCCGCTCATGAGACAATAACCCTGATAAATGCTTCAATAATATTGAAAAAGGAAGAGTATGAGTATTC
AACATTTCCGTGTCGCCCTTATTCCCTTTTTTGCGGCATTTTGCCTTCCTGTTTTTGCTCACCCAGAAAC
GCTGGTGAAAGTAAAAGATGCTGAAGATCAGTTGGGTGCACGAGTGGGTTACATCGAACTGGATCTCAAC
AGCGGTAAGATCCTTGAGAGTTTTCGCCCCGAAGAACGTTTTCCAATGATGAGCACTTTTAAAGTTCTGC
TATGTGGCGCGGTATTATCCCGTATTGACGCCGGGCAAGAGCAACTCGGTCGCCGCATACACTATTCTCA
GAATGACTTGGTTGAGTACTCACCAGTCACAGAAAAGCATCTTACGGATGGCATGACAGTAAGAGAATTA
TGCAGTGCTGCCATAACCATGAGTGATAACACTGCGGCCAACTTACTTCTGACAACGATCGGAGGACCGA
AGGAGCTAACCGCTTTTTTGCACAACATGGGGGATCATGTAACTCGCCTTGATCGTTGGGAACCGGAGCT
GAATGAAGCCATACCAAACGACGAGCGTGACACCACGATGCCTGTAGCAATGGCAACAACGTTGCGCAAA
CTATTAACTGGCGAACTACTTACTCTAGCTTCCCGGCAACAATTAATAGACTGGATGGAGGCGGATAAAG
TTGCAGGACCACTTCTGCGCTCGGCCCTTCCGGCTGGCTGGTTTATTGCTGATAAATCTGGAGCCGGTGA
GCGTGGGTCTCGCGGTATCATTGCAGCACTGGGGCCAGATGGTAAGCCCTCCCGTATCGTAGTTATCTAC
ACGACGGGGAGTCAGGCAACTATGGATGAACGAAATAGACAGATCGCTGAGATAGGTGCCTCACTGATTA
AGCATTGGTAACTGTCAGACCAAGTTTACTCATATATACTTTAGATTGATTTAAAACTTCATTTTTAATT
TAAAAGGATCTAGGTGAAGATCCTTTTTGATAATCTCATGACCAAAATCCCTTAACGTGAGTTTTCGTTC
CACTGAGCGTCAGACCCCGTAGAAAAGATCAAAGGATCTTCTTGAGATCCTTTTTTTCTGCGCGTAATCT
GCTGCTTGCAAACAAAAAAACCACCGCTACCAGCGGTGGTTTGTTTGCCGGATCAAGAGCTACCAACTCT
TTTTCCGAAGGTAACTGGCTTCAGCAGAGCGCAGATACCAAATACTGTTCTTCTAGTGTAGCCGTAGTTA
GGCCACCACTTCAAGAACTCTGTAGCACCGCCTACATACCTCGCTCTGCTAATCCTGTTACCAGTGGCTG
CTGCCAGTGGCGATAAGTCGTGTCTTACCGGGTTGGACTCAAGACGATAGTTACCGGATAAGGCGCAGCG
GTCGGGCTGAACGGGGGGTTCGTGCACACAGCCCAGCTTGGAGCGAACGACCTACACCGAACTGAGATAC
CTACAGCGTGAGCTATGAGAAAGCGCCACGCTTCCCGAAGGGAGAAAGGCGGACAGGTATCCGGTAAGCG
GCAGGGTCGGAACAGGAGAGCGCACGAGGGAGCTTCCAGGGGGAAACGCCTGGTATCTTTATAGTCCTGT
CGGGTTTCGCCACCTCTGACTTGAGCGTCGATTTTTGTGATGCTCGTCAGGGGGGCGGAGCCTATGGAAA
AACGCCAGCAACGCGGCCTTTTTACGGTTCCTGGCCTTTTGCTGGCCTTTTGCTCACATGTTCTTTCCTG
CGTTATCCCCTGATTCTGTGGATAACCGTATTACCGCCTTTGAGTGAGCTGATACCGCTCGCCGCAGCCG
AACGACCGAGCGCAGCGAGTCAGTGAGCGAGGAAGCGGAAGAGCGCCCAATACGCAAACCGCCTCTCCCC
GCGCGTTGGCCGATTCATTAATGCAGCTGGCACGACAGGTTTCCCGACTGGAAAGCGGGCAGTGAGCGCA
ACGCAATTAATGTGAGTTAGCTCACTCATTAGGCACCCCAGGCTTTACACTTTATGCTTCCGGCTCGTAT
GTTGTGTGGAATTGTGAGCGGATAACAATTTCACACAGGAAACAGCTATGACCATGATTACGCCAAGCGC
GCAATTAACCCTCACTAAAGGGAACAAAAGCTGGAGCTGCAAGCTTAATGTAGTCTTATGCAATACTCTT
GTAGTCTTGCAACATGGTAACGATGAGTTAGCAACATGCCTTACAAGGAGAGAAAAAGCACCGTGCATGC
CGATTGGTGGAAGTAAGGTGGTACGATCGTGCCTTATTAGGAAGGCAACAGACGGGTCTGACATGGATTG
GACGAACCACTGAATTGCCGCATTGCAGAGATATTGTATTTAAGTGCCTAGCTCGATACATAAACGGGTC
TCTCTGGTTAGACCAGATCTGAGCCTGGGAGCTCTCTGGCTAACTAGGGAACCCACTGCTTAAGCCTCAA
TAAAGCTTGCCTTGAGTGCTTCAAGTAGTGTGTGCCCGTCTGTTGTGTGACTCTGGTAACTAGAGATCCC
TCAGACCCTTTTAGTCAGTGTGGAAAATCTCTAGCAGTGGCGCCCGAACAGGGACTTGAAAGCGAAAGGG
AAACCAGAGGAGCTCTCTCGACGCAGGACTCGGCTTGCTGAAGCGCGCACGGCAAGAGGCGAGGGGCGGC
GACTGGTGAGTACGCCAAAAATTTTGACTAGCGGAGGCTAGAAGGAGAGAGATGGGTGCGAGAGCGTCAG
TATTAAGCGGGGGAGAATTAGATCGCGATGGGAAAAAATTCGGTTAAGGCCAGGGGGAAAGAAAAAATAT
AAATTAAAACATATAGTATGGGCAAGCAGGGAGCTAGAACGATTCGCAGTTAATCCTGGCCTGTTAGAAA
CATCAGAAGGCTGTAGACAAATACTGGGACAGCTACAACCATCCCTTCAGACAGGATCAGAAGAACTTAG
ATCATTATATAATACAGTAGCAACCCTCTATTGTGTGCATCAAAGGATAGAGATAAAAGACACCAAGGAA
GCTTTAGACAAGATAGAGGAAGAGCAAAACAAAAGTAAGACCACCGCACAGCAAGCGGCCGCTGATCTTC
AGACCTGGAGGAGGAGATATGAGGGACAATTGGAGAAGTGAATTATATAAATATAAAGTAGTAAAAATTG
AACCATTAGGAGTAGCACCCACCAAGGCAAAGAGAAGAGTGGTGCAGAGAGAAAAAAGAGCAGTGGGAAT
AGGAGCTTTGTTCCTTGGGTTCTTGGGAGCAGCAGGAAGCACTATGGGCGCAGCGTCAATGACGCTGACG
GTACAGGCCAGACAATTATTGTCTGGTATAGTGCAGCAGCAGAACAATTTGCTGAGGGCTATTGAGGCGC
AACAGCATCTGTTGCAACTCACAGTCTGGGGCATCAAGCAGCTCCAGGCAAGAATCCTGGCTGTGGAAAG
ATACCTAAAGGATCAACAGCTCCTGGGGATTTGGGGTTGCTCTGGAAAACTCATTTGCACCACTGCTGTG
CCTTGGAATGCTAGTTGGAGTAATAAATCTCTGGAACAGATTTGGAATCACACGACCTGGATGGAGTGGG
ACAGAGAAATTAACAATTACACAAGCTTAATACACTCCTTAATTGAAGAATCGCAAAACCAGCAAGAAAA
GAATGAACAAGAATTATTGGAATTAGATAAATGGGCAAGTTTGTGGAATTGGTTTAACATAACAAATTGG
CTGTGGTATATAAAATTATTCATAATGATAGTAGGAGGCTTGGTAGGTTTAAGAATAGTTTTTGCTGTAC
TTTCTATAGTGAATAGAGTTAGGCAGGGATATTCACCATTATCGTTTCAGACCCACCTCCCAACCCCGAG
GGGACCCGACAGGCCCGAAGGAATAGAAGAAGAAGGTGGAGAGAGAGACAGAGACAGATCCATTCGATTA
GTGAACGGATCTCGACGGTATCGGTTAACTTTTAAAAGAAAAGGGGGGATTGGGGGGTACAGTGCAGGGG
AAAGAATAGTAGACATAATAGCAACAGACATACAAACTAAAGAATTACAAAAACAAATTACAAAATTCAA
AATTTTATCGTCCAGTGTGGTGGAATTCTGCAGATATCACAACTTTGTATAGAAAAGTTGGCCTCCGCGC
CGGGTTTTGGCGCCTCCCGCGGGCGCCCCCCTCCTCACGGCGAGCGCTGCCACGTCAGACGAAGGGCGCA
GCGAGCGTCCTGATCCTTCCGCCCGGACGCTCAGGACAGCGGCCCGCTGCTCATAAGACTCGGCCTTAGA
ACCCCAGTATCAGCAGAAGGACATTTTAGGACGGGACTTGGGTGACTCTAGGGCACTGGTTTTCTTTCCA
GAGAGCGGAACAGGCGAGGAAAAGTAGTCCCTTCTCGGCGATTCTGCGGAGGGATCTCCGTGGGGCGGTG
AACGCCGATGATTATATAAGGACGCGCCGGGTGTGGCACAGCTAGTTCCGTCGCAGCCGGGATTTGGGTC
GCGGTTCTTGTTTGTGGATCGCTGTGATCGTCACTTGGTGAGTAGCGGGCTGCTGGGCTGGCCGGGGCTT
TCGTGGCCGCCGGGCCGCTCGGTGGGACGGAAGCGTGTGGAGAGACCGCCAAGGGCTGTAGTCTGGGTCC
GCGAGCAAGGTTGCCCTGAACTGGGGGTTGGGGGGAGCGCAGCAAAATGGCGGCTGTTCCCGAGTCTTGA
ATGGAAGACGCTTGTGAGGCGGGCTGTGAGGTCGTTGAAACAAGGTGGGGGGCATGGTGGGCGGCAAGAA
CCCAAGGTCTTGAGGCCTTCGCTAATGCGGGAAAGCTCTTATTCGGGTGAGATGGGCTGGGGCACCATCT
GGGGACCCTGACGTGAAGTTTGTCACTGACTGGAGAACTCGGTTTGTCGTCTGTTGCGGGGGCGGCAGTT
ATGGCGGTGCCGTTGGGCAGTGCACCCGTACCTTTGGGAGCGCGCGCCCTCGTCGTGTCGTGACGTCACC
CGTTCTGTTGGCTTATAATGCAGGGTGGGGCCACCTGCCGGTAGGTGTGCGGTAGGCTTTTCTCCGTCGC
AGGACGCAGGGTTCGGGCCTAGGGTAGGCTCTCCTGAATCGACAGGCGCCGGACCTCTGGTGAGGGGAGG
GATAAGTGAGGCGTCAGTTTCTTTGGTCGGTTTTATGTACCTATCTTCTTAAGTAGCTGAAGCTCCGGTT
TTGAACTATGCGCTCGGGGTTGGCGAGTGTGTTTTGTGAAGTTTTTTAGGCACCTTTTGAAATGTAATCA
TTTGGGTCAATATGTAATTTTCAGTGTTAGACTAGTAAATTGTCCGCTAAATTCTGGCCGTTTTTGGCTT
TTTTGTTAGACGCAACTTTGTACAAAAAAGCAGGCTTAATGGGATGTATAAAATCAAAAGGGAAAGACAG
CGCGGGAAAAGACAATACTGTGCCTCTGAAGCTGATCGCTCTCCTGGCTAATGGCGAGTTCCATAGTGGC
GAACAGCTGGGAGAAACCCTGGGCATGTCCAGGGCCGCTATCAACAAGCACATTCAGACTCTGCGCGACT
GGGGCGTGGACGTGTTCACCGTGCCCGGAAAGGGCTACTCTCTGCCCGAGCCTATCCCGCTGCTGAACGC
TAAACAGATTCTGGGACAGCTGGACGGCGGGAGCGTGGCAGTCCTGCCTGTGGTCGACTCCACCAATCAG
TACCTGCTGGATCGAATCGGCGAGCTGAAGAGTGGGGATGCTTGCATTGCAGAATATCAGCAGGCAGGGA
GAGGAAGCAGAGGGAGGAAATGGTTCTCTCCTTTTGGAGCTAACCTGTACCTGAGTATGTTTTGGCGCCT
GAAGCGGGGACCAGCAGCAATCGGCCTGGGCCCGGTCATCGGAATTGTCATGGCAGAAGCGCTGCGAAAG
CTGGGAGCAGACAAGGTGCGAGTCAAATGGCCCAATGACCTGTATCTGCAGGATAGAAAGCTGGCAGGCA
TCCTGGTGGAGCTGGCCGGAATAACAGGCGATGCTGCACAGATCGTCATTGGCGCCGGGATTAACGTGGC
TATGAGGCGCGTGGAGGAAAGCGTGGTCAATCAGGGCTGGATCACACTGCAGGAAGCAGGGATTAACCTG
GACAGGAATACTCTGGCCGCTACGCTGATCCGAGAGCTGCGGGCAGCCCTGGAACTGTTCGAGCAGGAAG
GCCTGGCTCCATATCTGCCACGGTGGGAGAAGCTGGATAACTTCATCAATAGACCCGTGAAGCTGATCAT
TGGGGACAAAGAGATTTTCGGGATTAGCCGGGGGATTGATAAACAGGGAGCCCTGCTGCTGGAACAGGAC
GGAGTTATCAAACCCTGGATGGGCGGAGAAATCAGTCTGCGGTCTGCCGAAAAGGCTAGCGGCAAGCCCA
TCCCCAACCCCCTGCTGGGCCTGGACAGCACCTAAAACCCAGCTTTCTTGTACAAAGTTGTGATATCCAG
CACAGTGGCGGCCGCTCGACAATCAACCTCTGGATTACAAAATTTGTGAAAGATTGACTGGTATTCTTAA
CTATGTTGCTCCTTTTACGCTATGTGGATACGCTGCTTTAATGCCTTTGTATCATGCTATTGCTTCCCGT
ATGGCTTTCATTTTCTCCTCCTTGTATAAATCCTGGTTGCTGTCTCTTTATGAGGAGTTGTGGCCCGTTG
TCAGGCAACGTGGCGTGGTGTGCACTGTGTTTGCTGACGCAACCCCCACTGGTTGGGGCATTGCCACCAC
CTGTCAGCTCCTTTCCGGGACTTTCGCTTTCCCCCTCCCTATTGCCACGGCGGAACTCATCGCCGCCTGC
CTTGCCCGCTGCTGGACAGGGGCTCGGCTGTTGGGCACTGACAATTCCGTGGTGTTGTCGGGGAAGCTGA
CGTCCTTTCCATGGCTGCTCGCCTGTGTTGCCACCTGGATTCTGCGCGGGACGTCCTTCTGCTACGTCCC
TTCGGCCCTCAATCCAGCGGACCTTCCTTCCCGCGGCCTGCTGCCGGCTCTGCGGCCTCTTCCGCGTCTT
CGCCTTCGCCCTCAGACGAGTCGGATCTCCCTTTGGGCCGCCTCCCCGCCTGGAATTCTACCGGGTAGGG
GAGGCGCTTTTCCCAAGGCAGTCTGGAGCATGCGCTTTAGCAGCCCCGCTGGGCACTTGGCGCTACACAA
GTGGCCTCTGGCCTCGCACACATTCCACATCCACCGGTAGGCGCCAACCGGCTCCGTTCTTTGGTGGCCC
CTTCGCGCCACCTTCTACTCCTCCCCTAGTCAGGAAGTTCCCCCCCGCCCCGCAGCTCGCGTCGTGCAGG
ACGTGACAAATGGAAGTAGCACGTCTCACTAGTCTCGTGCAGATGGACAGCACCGCTGAGCAATGGAAGC
GGGTAGGCCTTTGGGGCAGCGGCCAATAGCAGCTTTGCTCCTTCGCTTTCTGGGCTCAGAGGCTGGGAAG
GGGTGGGTCCGGGGGCGGGCTCAGGGGCGGGCTCAGGGGCGGGGCGGGCGCCCGAAGGTCCTCCGGAGGC
CCGGCATTCTGCACGCTTCAAAAGCGCACGTCTGCCGCGCTGTTCTCCTCTTCCTCATCTCCGGGCCTTT
CGACCTGCAGCCCAAGCTTACCATGACCGAGTACAAGCCCACGGTGCGCCTCGCCACCCGCGACGACGTC
CCCAGGGCCGTACGCACCCTCGCCGCCGCGTTCGCCGACTACCCCGCCACGCGCCACACCGTCGATCCGG
ACCGCCACATCGAGCGGGTCACCGAGCTGCAAGAACTCTTCCTCACGCGCGTCGGGCTCGACATCGGCAA
GGTGTGGGTCGCGGACGACGGCGCCGCGGTGGCGGTCTGGACCACGCCGGAGAGCGTCGAAGCGGGGGCG
GTGTTCGCCGAGATCGGCCCGCGCATGGCCGAGTTGAGCGGTTCCCGGCTGGCCGCGCAGCAACAGATGG
AAGGCCTCCTGGCGCCGCACCGGCCCAAGGAGCCCGCGTGGTTCCTGGCCACCGTCGGCGTCTCGCCCGA
CCACCAGGGCAAGGGTCTGGGCAGCGCCGTCGTGCTCCCCGGAGTGGAGGCGGCCGAGCGCGCCGGGGTG
CCCGCCTTCCTGGAGACCTCCGCGCCCCGCAACCTCCCCTTCTACGAGCGGCTCGGCTTCACCGTCACCG
CCGACGTCGAGGTGCCCGAAGGACCGCGCACCTGGTGCATGACCCGCAAGCCCGGTGCCTGACGCCCGCC
CCACGACCCGCAGCGCCCGACCGAAAGGAGCGCACGACCCCATGCATCTCGAGGGCCCGGTACCTTTAAG
ACCAATGACTTACAAGGCAGCTGTAGATCTTAGCCACTTTTTAAAAGAAAAGGGGGGACTGGAAGGGCTA
GCTCACTCCCAACGAAGACAAGATCTGCTTTTTGCTTGTACTGGGTCTCTCTGGTTAGACCAGATCTGAG
CCTGGGAGCTCTCTGGCTAACTAGGGAACCCACTGCTTAAGCCTCAATAAAGCTTGCCTTGAGTGCTTCA
AGTAGTGTGTGCCCGTCTGTTGTGTGACTCTGGTAACTAGAGATCCCTCAGACCCTTTTAGTCAGTGTGG
AAAATCTCTAGCAGTAGTAGTTCATGTCATCTTATTATTCAGTATTTATAACTTGCAAAGAAATGAATAT
CAGAGAGTGAGAGGAACTTGTTTATTGCAGCTTATAATGGTTACAAATAAAGCAATAGCATCACAAATTT
CACAAATAAAGCATTTTTTTCACTGCATTCTAGTTGTGGTTTGTCCAAACTCATCAATGTATCTTATCAT
GTCTGGCTCTAGCTATCCCGCCCCTAACTCCGCCCATCCCGCCCCTAACTCCGCCCAGTTCCGCCCATTC
TCCGCCCCATGGCTGACTAATTTTTTTTATTTATGCAGAGGCCGAGGCCGCCTCGGCCTCTGAGCTATTC
CAGAAGTAGTGAGGAGGCTTTTTTGGAGGCCTAGGGACGTACCCAATTCGCCCTATAGTGAGTCGTATTA
CGCGCGCTCACTGGCCGTCGTTTTACAACGTCGTGACTGGGAAAACCCTGGCGTTACCCAACTTAATCGC
CTTGCAGCACATCCCCCTTTCGCCAGCTGGCGTAATAGCGAAGAGGCCCGCACCGATCGCCCTTCCCAAC
AGTTGCGCAGCCTGAATGGCGAATGGG
[124 nt withheld, positions 9198-9321]
C
[91 nt withheld, positions 9323-9413]
A
[49 nt withheld, positions 9415-9463]
CCTTTGACGTTGGAGTCCACGTTCTTT
[37 nt withheld, positions 9491-9527]
ACCCTATCTCGGTCTATTCTTTTGATTTATAAGGGATTTTGCCGATTTCGGCCTATTGGTTAAAAAATGA
GCTGATTTAACAAAAATTTAACGCGAATTTTAACAAAATATTAACGCTTACAATTT
Features (pLannotate 1.2.2; 30 found; start..end, strand, type, name):
     26..130     +  promoter       AmpR promoter: bla
    131..991     +  CDS            AmpR: β-lactamase; bla; confers resistance to ampicillin, carbenicillin, and related antibiotics
   1162..1750    +  rep_origin     ori: high-copy-number ColE1/pMB1/pBR322/pUC origin of replication
   1933..2025    +  CDS            lacI (fragment): lac repressor; lacI; The lac repressor binds to the lac operator to inhibit transcription in E. coli. This inhibition can be relieved by adding lactose or isopropyl-β-D-thiogalactopyranoside (IPTG).
   2038..2059    +  protein_bind   CAP binding site: CAP binding activates transcription in the presence of cAMP. E. coli catabolite activator protein
   2074..2104    +  promoter       lac promoter: promoter for the E. coli lac operon
   2112..2128    +  protein_bind   lac operator: The lac repressor binds to the lac operator to inhibit transcription in E. coli. This inhibition can be relieved by adding lactose or isopropyl-β-D-thiogalactopyranoside (IPTG). lac repressor encoded by lacI
   2173..2191    +  promoter       T3 promoter: promoter for bacteriophage T3 RNA polymerase
   2219..2445    +  promoter       RSV promoter: Rous sarcoma virus enhancer/promoter
   2446..2626    +  LTR            5' LTR (truncated): truncated 5' long terminal repeat (LTR) from HIV-1
   2673..2798    +  misc_feature   HIV-1 Ψ: packaging signal of human immunodeficiency virus type 1
   2782..3145    +  CDS            HIV-1 gag (fragment): gag protein from human immunodeficiency virus 1; gag
   3291..3524    +  misc_feature   RRE: The Rev response element (RRE) of HIV-1 allows for Rev-dependent mRNA export from the nucleus to the cytoplasm.
   3901..4001    +  CDS            Rev (fragment): human immunodeficiency virus 1 (HIV-1) Rev protein; rev; enhances nuclear export of unspliced and incompletely spliced viral mRNAs
   4020..4136    +  misc_feature   cPPT/CTS: central polypurine tract and central termination sequence of HIV-1
   4170..4190    +  protein_bind   attB4: mutant version of attB; core recombination site for the Gateway® BP reaction BP Clonase™
   4190..5401    +  promoter       UbC promoter: human ubiquitin C promoter
   5407..5426    +  protein_bind   attB1 (fragment): mutant version of attB; recombination site for the Gateway® BP reaction BP Clonase™
   5468..6424    +  CDS            TurboID: mutant of the E. coli biotin ligase BioID engineered for improved catalytic efficiency (Branon et al., 2018)
   6477..6498    -  protein_bind   attB2 (fragment): mutant version of attB; recombination site for the Gateway® BP reaction BP Clonase™
   6531..7119    +  misc_feature   WPRE: woodchuck hepatitis virus posttranscriptional regulatory element
   7133..7632    +  promoter       PGK promoter: mouse phosphoglycerate kinase 1 promoter
   7653..8252    +  CDS            PuroR: puromycin N-acetyltransferase; pac from Streptomyces alboniger; confers resistance to puromycin
   8320..8457    +  CDS            nef (fragment): NEF_HV1LA - Experimental evidence at protein level: Swiss-Prot protein existence level 1. Extracellular Nef protein targets CD4(+) T-lymphocytes for apoptosis by interacting with CXCR4 surface receptors. From Human immunodeficiency virus type 1 group M subtype B (isolate Lai) (HIV-1).
   8443..8623    +  LTR            5' LTR (truncated): truncated 5' long terminal repeat (LTR) from HIV-1
   8695..8816    +  polyA_signal   SV40 poly(A) signal: SV40 polyadenylation signal
   8856..8991    +  rep_origin     SV40 ori: SV40 origin of replication
   9012..9030    -  promoter       T7 promoter: promoter for bacteriophage T7 RNA polymerase
   9038..9193    +  CDS            lacZα (fragment): LacZα fragment of β-galactosidase; lacZ fragment
   9198..9626    +  rep_origin     f1 ori (sequence partly withheld): f1 bacteriophage origin of replication; arrow indicates direction of (+) strand synthesis
