[The description below was written by a language model from this plasmid's Addgene catalogue record and pLannotate feature annotations shown in this document.]
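Description:
p663-UBC-PM-TurboID-V5_IDG-K is a lentiviral mammalian expression plasmid built on the pDest663 Gateway destination backbone by Gateway recombination; the remaining attB4, attB1 and attB2 sites show where the promoter and coding modules were joined. It is propagated in E. coli under ampicillin selection (AmpR). The feature table annotates a ColE1/pUC-type origin, although the catalogue lists the plasmid as low copy. An f1 origin and an SV40 origin are also present. The viral portion has a third-generation-style layout. An RSV promoter drives a truncated HIV-1 5' LTR, followed by the Ψ packaging signal with a gag fragment, the RRE for Rev-dependent RNA export and the cPPT/CTS. A second truncated LTR lies downstream, followed by an SV40 polyadenylation signal. The sequenced record is 9,653 nt.

The payload is the human ubiquitin C (UbC) promoter driving PM-TurboID-V5, a plasma-membrane-directed form of the engineered TurboID biotin ligase carrying a C-terminal V5 epitope. The annotation marks only the TurboID coding region. The membrane-targeting sequence and the V5 tag appear in the catalogue fields but are not annotated as separate features, and the record does not say what the targeting motif is. A WPRE follows the cassette to enhance transcript expression, and a mouse PGK promoter drives puromycin N-acetyltransferase for selecting transduced cells.

The plasmid was made within the Illuminating the Druggable Genome program's kinase resource effort. It serves as a plasma-membrane localisation control for proximity-dependent biotinylation proteomics, providing a compartment baseline against which the proximity networks of TurboID-tagged understudied kinases can be compared.
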