Addgene plasmid #214455: p663-UBC-PM-TurboID-V5_IDG-K
Purpose: Gateway destination clone of PM-TurboID (plasma membrane control) tagged with C-terminal V5 for generating protein-proximity networks using proximity-dependent biotinylation proteomics
Depositing lab: Ben Major. Depositing organization: Washington University in Saint Louis.
Backbone
  Vector backbone: pDest663
  Backbone manufacturer: PEL
  Backbone size w/o insert (bp): 9019
  Vector type: Mammalian Expression, Lentiviral ; Gateway Destination
  Selectable markers: Puromycin
Growth in bacteria
  Bacterial resistance: Ampicillin, 100 μg/mL
  Growth temperature: 30°C
  Growth strain: DH10B
  Copy number: Low Copy
Gene/Insert
  Gene/Insert name: PM-TurboID-V5 (alt name: PM-TurboID)
  Species: Other
  Promoter: Ubiquitin
  Tag / fusion protein: V5 (C terminal on insert)
  Cloning method: Gateway Cloning
Terms and licenses: Academic/Nonprofit Terms; Industry Terms: Not Available to Industry
Depositor comments: These plasmids were generated as part of the Illuminating the Druggable Genome (IDG) program sponsored by the NIH Common Fund. The goal of this program is to identify, gather, and distribute information and resources for proteins that currently are not well-studied yet belong to commonly drug-targeted protein families: protein kinases, non-olfactory G-protein coupled receptors (GPCRs), and ion channels. The IDG program is designed to develop fundamental research tools for understudied proteins, elucidate their function, and disseminate the IDG-related resources and data to the greater scientific community. These lentiviral gateway destination plasmids were generated, as part of the Kinase-Data and Resource Generating Center (DRGC), using the single fragment or multisite gateway cloning technology. They were used for generating proteomics-based protein-interaction and protein-proximity networks that can be accessed through the kinase-DRGC website https://darkkinome.org/. Each plasmid has either an N- or C-terminal fusion protein (Flag/ V5/V5-miniTurbo/V5-TurboID/miniTurbo-V5/TurboID-V5) tagged understudied kinase driven under either a CMV or Ubiquitin (UBC) promoter. All inserts in the pENTR plasmids used to generate the deposited destination plasmids were end-sequenced and insert size validated prior to multi-site gateway cloning. The combined insert size of the single fragment or three fragment destination plasmids were confirmed by restriction digestion (BsrGI, and EcoRV for pDest667; BsrGI, EcoRV, and BstZ17I for pDest663; and BsrGI for pHAGE) and all plasmids were partially sequenced to ensure in-frame ORFs and fusion tags.
How to cite: p663-UBC-PM-TurboID-V5_IDG-K was a gift from Ben Major (Addgene plasmid # 214455 ; http://n2t.net/addgene:214455 ; RRID:Addgene_214455)
